Addgene plasmid #177841: pCDNA6-IgK-hFRa(23-234)C11S-th-Fc
Purpose: Mammalian Expression of Folate Receptor
Depositing lab: Karsten Melcher. Depositing organization: Van Andel Research Institute. Publication: Structural basis for molecular recognition of folic acid by folate receptors. Chen C, Ke J, Zhou XE, Yi W, Brunzelle JS, Li J, Yong EL, Xu HE, Melcher K. Nature. 2013 Aug 22;500(7463):486-9. doi: 10.1038/nature12327. Epub 2013 Jul 14. PubMed 23851396.
Backbone
  Vector backbone: pCDNA6
  Vector type: Mammalian Expression
Growth in bacteria
  Bacterial resistance: Ampicillin, 100 μg/mL
  Growth temperature: 37°C
  Growth strain: DH5alpha
  Copy number: High Copy
Gene/Insert
  Gene/Insert name: Folate receptor alpha
  Species: H. sapiens (human)
  Mutation: all 11 C mutated to S
  Entrez Gene: FOLR1 (a.k.a. FBP, FOLR, FRalpha, NCFTD)
  Cloning method: Restriction Enzyme; 5′ cloning site unknown (unknown if destroyed)
Terms and licenses: Academic/Nonprofit Terms; Industry Terms: Not Available to Industry
Depositor comments: IgK = Ig kappa leader, th = thrombin cleavage site, Fc = Igl Fc fragment
How to cite: pCDNA6-IgK-hFRa(23-234)C11S-th-Fc was a gift from Karsten Melcher (Addgene plasmid # 177841 ; http://n2t.net/addgene:177841 ; RRID:Addgene_177841)
