[The description below was written by a language model from this plasmid's Addgene catalogue record and pLannotate feature annotations shown in this document.]
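Description:
pCDNA6-IgK-hFRa(23-234)C11S-th-Fc is a mammalian expression plasmid on the pCDNA6 backbone, designed to produce a secreted, Fc-tagged form of human folate receptor alpha (FOLR1). It is maintained in E. coli as a high-copy plasmid through a ColE1/pUC-type origin and selected with ampicillin via the β-lactamase gene. An f1 origin is also present. For selection in mammalian cells the backbone carries a blasticidin S deaminase gene under tandem SV40 early and EM7 promoters, followed by an SV40 polyadenylation signal. The short bleomycin-resistance, lac and HIV LTR fragments called in the annotation appear to be backbone remnants or partial matches rather than functional parts.

The expression cassette is driven by the CMV immediate-early enhancer and promoter, with a T7 promoter just upstream of the coding region, and ends at a bGH polyadenylation signal. According to the depositor, the open reading frame begins with an Ig kappa leader that directs the protein into the secretory pathway. The automated annotation instead labels this segment as a mouse immunoglobulin heavy-chain signal sequence, a discrepancy the record does not resolve. The leader is followed by FOLR1 residues 23–234, a thrombin cleavage site, and an immunoglobulin Fc fragment that the annotation matches to human IGHG1. The Fc portion can serve as an affinity handle, and the thrombin site allows it to be removed afterwards. The catalogue states that all 11 cysteines are mutated to serine. The record does not explain the rationale for this variant. A V5 epitope sequence from the backbone lies downstream of the Fc, but whether it is in frame and translated is not stated. The stated purpose is mammalian expression of the folate receptor, and the associated publication concerns the structural basis of folic acid recognition by folate receptors.
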