Features (pLannotate 1.2.2; 25 found; start..end, strand, type, name):
     80..409     +  promoter       SV40 promoter: SV40 enhancer and early promoter
    457..504     +  promoter       EM7 promoter: synthetic bacterial promoter&nbsp
    523..921     +  CDS            BSD: blasticidin S deaminase; Aspergillus terreus BSD; confers resistance to blasticidin
    922..949     +  CDS            BleoR (fragment): antibiotic-binding protein; Sh ble from Streptoalloteichus hindustanus; confers resistance to bleomycin, phleomycin, and Zeocin™
    959..1084    +  CDS            ble (fragment): BLE_KLEPN - Experimental evidence at protein level: Swiss-Prot protein existence level 1. Binding protein with a strong affinity to the bleomycin family of antibiotics. Binds to CL990; an antimitotic-antibiotic compound. From Klebsiella pneumoniae.
   1079..1200    +  polyA_signal   SV40 poly(A) signal: SV40 polyadenylation signal
   1273..1289    -  protein_bind   lac operator: The lac repressor binds to the lac operator to inhibit transcription in E. coli. This inhibition can be relieved by adding lactose or isopropyl-β-D-thiogalactopyranoside (IPTG). lac repressor encoded by lacI
   1297..1327    -  promoter       lac promoter: promoter for the E. coli lac operon
   1342..1363    -  protein_bind   CAP binding site: CAP binding activates transcription in the presence of cAMP. E. coli catabolite activator protein
   1376..1468    -  CDS            lacI (fragment): lac repressor; lacI; The lac repressor binds to the lac operator to inhibit transcription in E. coli. This inhibition can be relieved by adding lactose or isopropyl-β-D-thiogalactopyranoside (IPTG).
   1651..2239    -  rep_origin     ori: high-copy-number ColE1/pMB1/pBR322/pUC origin of replication
   2410..3270    -  CDS            AmpR: β-lactamase; bla; confers resistance to ampicillin, carbenicillin, and related antibiotics
   3271..3375    -  promoter       AmpR promoter: bla
   3434..3486    -  misc_feature   bom (fragment): basis of mobility region from pBR322
   3641..4020    +  enhancer       CMV enhancer: human cytomegalovirus immediate early enhancer
   4021..4224    +  promoter       CMV promoter: human cytomegalovirus (CMV) immediate early promoter
   4220..4253    +  LTR            5' LTR (truncated) (fragment): truncated 5' long terminal repeat (LTR) from HIV-1
   4269..4287    +  promoter       T7 promoter: promoter for bacteriophage T7 RNA polymerase
   4313..4451    +  CDS            IgH signal sequence: signal sequence from the mouse immunoglobulin heavy chain variable region
   4452..5096    +  CDS            FOLR1 (fragment): FOLR1_HUMAN - Also known as FOLR. Experimental evidence at protein level: Swiss-Prot protein existence level 1. Binds to folate and reduced folic acid derivatives and mediates delivery of 5-methyltetrahydrofolate and folate analogs into the interior of cells. Has high affinity for folate and folic acid analogs at neutral pH. Exposure to slightly acidic pH after receptor endocytosis triggers a conformation change that strongly reduces its affinity for folates and mediates their release. Required for normal embryonic development and normal cell proliferation. From Homo sapiens (Human).
   5091..5813    +  CDS            IGHG1 (fragment): IGHG1_HUMAN - Experimental evidence at protein level: Swiss-Prot protein existence level 1. Constant region of immunoglobulin heavy chains. Immunoglobulins, also known as antibodies, are membrane-bound or secreted glycoproteins produced by B lymphocytes. In the recognition phase of humoral immunity, the membrane-bound immunoglobulins serve as receptors which, upon binding of a specific antigen, trigger the clonal expansion and differentiation of B lymphocytes into immunoglobulins- secreting plasma cells. Secreted immunoglobulins mediate the effector phase of humoral immunity, which results in
   5857..5898    +  CDS            V5 tag: epitope tag from simian virus 5
   5954..6178    +  polyA_signal   bGH poly(A) signal: bovine growth hormone polyadenylation signal
   6182..6203    +  promoter       SV40 promoter (fragment): SV40 enhancer and early promoter
   6224..66      +  rep_origin     f1 ori (across the origin) (sequence partly withheld): f1 bacteriophage origin of replication; arrow indicates direction of (+) strand synthesis
>Addgene plasmid #177841 | pCDNA6-IgK-hFRa(23-234)C11S-th-Fc | addgene full sequence | sequence record 350020 | Addgene NGS Result
GGATTTTGCCGATTTCGGCCTATTGGTTAAAAAATGAGCTGATTTAACAAAAATTTAACGCGAATTAATT
CTGTGGAATGTGTGTCAGTTAGGGTGTGGAAAGTCCCCAGGCTCCCCAGCAGGCAGAAGTATGCAAAGCA
TGCATCTCAATTAGTCAGCAACCAGGTGTGGAAAGTCCCCAGGCTCCCCAGCAGGCAGAAGTATGCAAAG
CATGCATCTCAATTAGTCAGCAACCATAGTCCCGCCCCTAACTCCGCCCATCCCGCCCCTAACTCCGCCC
AGTTCCGCCCATTCTCCGCCCCATGGCTGACTAATTTTTTTTATTTATGCAGAGGCCGAGGCCGCCTCTG
CCTCTGAGCTATTCCAGAAGTAGTGAGGAGGCTTTTTTGGAGGCCTAGGCTTTTGCAAAAAGCTCCCGGG
AGCTTGTATATCCATTTTCGGATCTGATCAGCACGTGTTGACAATTAATCATCGGCATAGTATATCGGCA
TAGTATAATACGACAAGGTGAGGAACTAAACCATGGCCAAGCCTTTGTCTCAAGAAGAATCCACCCTCAT
TGAAAGAGCAACGGCTACAATCAACAGCATCCCCATCTCTGAAGACTACAGCGTCGCCAGCGCAGCTCTC
TCTAGCGACGGCCGCATCTTCACTGGTGTCAATGTATATCATTTTACTGGGGGACCTTGTGCAGAACTCG
TGGTGCTGGGCACTGCTGCTGCTGCGGCAGCTGGCAACCTGACTTGTATCGTCGCGATCGGAAATGAGAA
CAGGGGCATCTTGAGCCCCTGCGGACGGTGCCGACAGGTGCTTCTCGATCTGCATCCTGGGATCAAAGCC
ATAGTGAAGGACAGTGATGGACAGCCGACGGCAGTTGGGATTCGTGAATTGCTGCCCTCTGGTTATGTGT
GGGAGGGCTAAGCACTTCGTGGCCGAGGAGCAGGACTGACACGTGCTACGAGATTTCGATTCCACCGCCG
CCTTCTATGAAAGGTTGGGCTTCGGAATCGTTTTCCGGGACGCCGGCTGGATGATCCTCCAGCGCGGGGA
TCTCATGCTGGAGTTCTTCGCCCACCCCAACTTGTTTATTGCAGCTTATAATGGTTACAAATAAAGCAAT
AGCATCACAAATTTCACAAATAAAGCATTTTTTTCACTGCATTCTAGTTGTGGTTTGTCCAAACTCATCA
ATGTATCTTATCATGTCTGTATACCGTCGACCTCTAGCTAGAGCTTGGCGTAATCATGGTCATAGCTGTT
TCCTGTGTGAAATTGTTATCCGCTCACAATTCCACACAACATACGAGCCGGAAGCATAAAGTGTAAAGCC
TGGGGTGCCTAATGAGTGAGCTAACTCACATTAATTGCGTTGCGCTCACTGCCCGCTTTCCAGTCGGGAA
ACCTGTCGTGCCAGCTGCATTAATGAATCGGCCAACGCGCGGGGAGAGGCGGTTTGCGTATTGGGCGCTC
TTCCGCTTCCTCGCTCACTGACTCGCTGCGCTCGGTCGTTCGGCTGCGGCGAGCGGTATCAGCTCACTCA
AAGGCGGTAATACGGTTATCCACAGAATCAGGGGATAACGCAGGAAAGAACATGTGAGCAAAAGGCCAGC
AAAAGGCCAGGAACCGTAAAAAGGCCGCGTTGCTGGCGTTTTTCCATAGGCTCCGCCCCCCTGACGAGCA
TCACAAAAATCGACGCTCAAGTCAGAGGTGGCGAAACCCGACAGGACTATAAAGATACCAGGCGTTTCCC
CCTGGAAGCTCCCTCGTGCGCTCTCCTGTTCCGACCCTGCCGCTTACCGGATACCTGTCCGCCTTTCTCC
CTTCGGGAAGCGTGGCGCTTTCTCATAGCTCACGCTGTAGGTATCTCAGTTCGGTGTAGGTCGTTCGCTC
CAAGCTGGGCTGTGTGCACGAACCCCCCGTTCAGCCCGACCGCTGCGCCTTATCCGGTAACTATCGTCTT
GAGTCCAACCCGGTAAGACACGACTTATCGCCACTGGCAGCAGCCACTGGTAACAGGATTAGCAGAGCGA
GGTATGTAGGCGGTGCTACAGAGTTCTTGAAGTGGTGGCCTAACTACGGCTACACTAGAAGAACAGTATT
TGGTATCTGCGCTCTGCTGAAGCCAGTTACCTTCGGAAAAAGAGTTGGTAGCTCTTGATCCGGCAAACAA
ACCACCGCTGGTAGCGGTGGTTTTTTTGTTTGCAAGCAGCAGATTACGCGCAGAAAAAAAGGATCTCAAG
AAGATCCTTTGATCTTTTCTACGGGGTCTGACGCTCAGTGGAACGAAAACTCACGTTAAGGGATTTTGGT
CATGAGATTATCAAAAAGGATCTTCACCTAGATCCTTTTAAATTAAAAATGAAGTTTTAAATCAATCTAA
AGTATATATGAGTAAACTTGGTCTGACAGTTACCAATGCTTAATCAGTGAGGCACCTATCTCAGCGATCT
GTCTATTTCGTTCATCCATAGTTGCCTGACTCCCCGTCGTGTAGATAACTACGATACGGGAGGGCTTACC
ATCTGGCCCCAGTGCTGCAATGATACCGCGAGACCCACGCTCACCGGCTCCAGATTTATCAGCAATAAAC
CAGCCAGCCGGAAGGGCCGAGCGCAGAAGTGGTCCTGCAACTTTATCCGCCTCCATCCAGTCTATTAATT
GTTGCCGGGAAGCTAGAGTAAGTAGTTCGCCAGTTAATAGTTTGCGCAACGTTGTTGCCATTGCTACAGG
CATCGTGGTGTCACGCTCGTCGTTTGGTATGGCTTCATTCAGCTCCGGTTCCCAACGATCAAGGCGAGTT
ACATGATCCCCCATGTTGTGCAAAAAAGCGGTTAGCTCCTTCGGTCCTCCGATCGTTGTCAGAAGTAAGT
TGGCCGCAGTGTTATCACTCATGGTTATGGCAGCACTGCATAATTCTCTTACTGTCATGCCATCCGTAAG
ATGCTTTTCTGTGACTGGTGAGTACTCAACCAAGTCATTCTGAGAATAGTGTATGCGGCGACCGAGTTGC
TCTTGCCCGGCGTCAATACGGGATAATACCGCGCCACATAGCAGAACTTTAAAAGTGCTCATCATTGGAA
AACGTTCTTCGGGGCGAAAACTCTCAAGGATCTTACCGCTGTTGAGATCCAGTTCGATGTAACCCACTCG
TGCACCCAACTGATCTTCAGCATCTTTTACTTTCACCAGCGTTTCTGGGTGAGCAAAAACAGGAAGGCAA
AATGCCGCAAAAAAGGGAATAAGGGCGACACGGAAATGTTGAATACTCATACTCTTCCTTTTTCAATATT
ATTGAAGCATTTATCAGGGTTATTGTCTCATGAGCGGATACATATTTGAATGTATTTAGAAAAATAAACA
AATAGGGGTTCCGCGCACATTTCCCCGAAAAGTGCCACCTGACGTCGACGGATCGGGAGATCTCCCGATC
CCCTATGGTGCACTCTCAGTACAATCTGCTCTGATGCCGCATAGTTAAGCCAGTATCTGCTCCCTGCTTG
TGTGTTGGAGGTCGCTGAGTAGTGCGCGAGCAAAATTTAAGCTACAACAAGGCAAGGCTTGACCGACAAT
TGCATGAAGAATCTGCTTAGGGTTAGGCGTTTTGCGCTGCTTCGCGATGTACGGGCCAGATATACGCGTT
GACATTGATTATTGACTAGTTATTAATAGTAATCAATTACGGGGTCATTAGTTCATAGCCCATATATGGA
GTTCCGCGTTACATAACTTACGGTAAATGGCCCGCCTGGCTGACCGCCCAACGACCCCCGCCCATTGACG
TCAATAATGACGTATGTTCCCATAGTAACGCCAATAGGGACTTTCCATTGACGTCAATGGGTGGAGTATT
TACGGTAAACTGCCCACTTGGCAGTACATCAAGTGTATCATATGCCAAGTACGCCCCCTATTGACGTCAA
TGACGGTAAATGGCCCGCCTGGCATTATGCCCAGTACATGACCTTATGGGACTTTCCTACTTGGCAGTAC
ATCTACGTATTAGTCATCGCTATTACCATGGTGATGCGGTTTTGGCAGTACATCAATGGGCGTGGATAGC
GGTTTGACTCACGGGGATTTCCAAGTCTCCACCCCATTGACGTCAATGGGAGTTTGTTTTGGCACCAAAA
TCAACGGGACTTTCCAAAATGTCGTAACAACTCCGCCCCATTGACGCAAATGGGCGGTAGGCGTGTACGG
TGGGAGGTCTATATAAGCAGAGCTCTCTGGCTAACTAGAGAACCCACTGCTTACTGGCTTATCGAAATTA
ATACGACTCACTATAGGGAGACCCAAGCTGGCTAGCGCCACCATGGGATGGAGCTGTATCATCCTCTTCT
TGGTAGCAACAGCTACAGGTAAGGGGCTCACAGTAGCAGGCTTGAGGTCTGGACATATATATGGGTGACA
ATGACATCCACTTTGCCTTTCTCTCCACAGGTGTCCACTCCGAATTCCAGACAAGGATTGCATGGGCCAG
GACTGAGCTTCTCAATGTCTGCATGAACGCCAAGCACCACAAGGAAAAGCCAGGCCCCGAGGACAAGTTG
CATGAGCAGTGTCGACCCTGGAGGAAGAATGCCTGCTGTTCTACCAACACCAGCCAGGAAGCCCATAAGG
ATGTTTCCTACCTATATAGATTCAACTGGAACCACTGTGGAGAGATGGCACCTGCCTGCAAACGGCATTT
CATCCAGGACACCTGCCTCTACGAGTGCTCCCCCAACTTGGGGCCCTGGATCCAGCAGGTGGATCAGAGC
TGGCGCAAAGAGCGGGTACTGAACGTGCCCCTGTGCAAAGAGGACTGTGAGCAATGGTGGGAAGATTGTC
GCACCTCCTACACCTGCAAGAGCAACTGGCACAAGGGCTGGAACTGGACTTCAGGGTTTAACAAGTGCGC
AGTGGGAGCTGCCTGCCAACCTTTCCATTTCTACTTCCCCACACCCACTGTTCTGTGCAATGAAATCTGG
ACTCACTCCTACAAGGTCAGCAACTACAGCCGAGGGAGTGGCCGCTGCATCCAGATGTGGTTCGACCCAG
CCCAGGGCAACCCCAATGAGGAGGTGGCGAGGTTCTATGCTGCAGCCATGAGTGGTACCCTGGTTCCGCG
TGGTTCCGAGCCCAAATCTAGTGACAAAACTCACACATGCCCACCGTGCCCAGCACCTGAACTCCTGGGG
GGACCGTCAGTCTTCCTCTTCCCCCCAAAACCCAAGGACACCCTCATGATCTCCCGGACCCCTGAGGTCA
CATGCGTGGTGGTGGACGTGAGCCACGAAGACCCTGAGGTCAAGTTCAACTGGTACGTGGACGGCGTGGA
GGTGCATAATGCCAAGACAAAGCCGCGGGAGGAGCAGTACAACAGCACGTACCGTGTGGTCAGCGTCCTC
ACCGTCCTGCACCAGGACTGGCTGAATGGCAAGGAGTACAAGTGCAAGGTCTCCAACAAAGCCCTCCCAG
CCCCCATCGAGAAAACCATCTCCAAAGCCAAAGGGCAGCCCCGAGAACCACAGGTGTACACCCTGCCCCC
ATCCCGGGATGAGCTGACCAAGAACCAGGTCAGCCTGACCTGCCTGGTCAAAGGCTTCTATCCCAGCGAC
ATCGCCGTGGAGTGGGAGAGCAATGGGCAGCCGGAGAACAACTACAAGGCCACGCCTCCCGTGCTGGACT
CCGACGGCTCCTTCTTCCTCTACAGCAAGCTCACCGTGGACAAGAGCAGGTGGCAGCAGGGGAACGTCTT
CTCATGCTCCGTGATGCATGAGGCTCTGCACAACCACTACACGCAGAAGAGCCTCTCCCTGTCTCCGGGT
AAACATCACCACCATCACCATTGATAATTCTAGAGGGCCCTTCGAAGGTAAGCCTATCCCTAACCCTCTC
CTCGGTCTCGATTCTACGCGTACCGGTCATCATCACCATCACCATTGAGTTTAAACCCGCTGATCAGCCT
CGACTGTGCCTTCTAGTTGCCAGCCATCTGTTGTTTGCCCCTCCCCCGTGCCTTCCTTGACCCTGGAAGG
TGCCACTCCCACTGTCCTTTCCTAATAAAATGAGGAAATTGCATCGCATTGTCTGAGTAGGTGTCATTCT
ATTCTGGGGGGTGGGGTGGGGCAGGACAGCAAGGGGGAGGATTGGGAAGACAATAGCAGGCATGCTGGGG
ATGCGGTGGGCTCTATGGCTTCTGAGGCGGAAAGAACCAGCTGGGGCTCTAGGGGGTATCCCC
[124 nt withheld, positions 6224-6347]
C
[91 nt withheld, positions 6349-6439]
A
[49 nt withheld, positions 6441-6489]
CCTTTGACGTTGGAGTCCACGTTCTTT
[37 nt withheld, positions 6517-6553]
ACCCTATCTCGGTCTATTCTTTTGATTTATAAG
